>Addgene plasmid #213967 | AWP-031 | addgene full sequence | sequence record 429166 | Addgene NGS Result
CAAATGACCAGGCATCAAATAAAACGAAAGGCTCAGTCGAAAGACTGGGCCTTTCGTTTTATCTGTTGTT
TGTCGGTGAACGCTCTCTACTAGAGTCACACTGGCTCACCTTCGGGTGGGCCTTTCTGCGTTTATACGTC
TCTAACGGTCTAAGAACTTTAAATAATTTGTCTGTATATTATTAAGCTTGGCTGTTTTGGCGGATGAGAG
AAGATTTTCAGCCCCGGCTTATCGGTCAGTTTCACCTGATTTACGTAAAAACCCGCTTCGGCGGGTTTTT
GCTTTTGGAGGGGCAGAAAGATGAATGACTGTCCACGACGCTATACCCAAAAGAAATCTAGATGATGATT
AAGGATCTTGCGTACAATTTGACGATCGTTTCACGCTAAGATGCTGGCTAATTGCCTATCTTCCAGTGAT
GGAACAGCATTTGTGCATTGGCTGCAACAATAGCCTTGATCTGGAAGAAGCAATGAAAGCTGCTGTTAAG
TCTCCGAATCAGGTATTGTTCCTGACAGGTGTATTCCCATCCGGTAAACGCGGATACTTTGCAGTTGATC
TGACTCAGGAATAAATTATAAATTAAGGTAAGAAGATTGTAGGATAAGCTAATGAAATAGAAAAAGGATG
CCGTCACACAACTTGTCGGCATTCTTTTTTGTTTTATTAGTTGAAAATATAGTGAAAAAGTTGCCTAAAT
ATGTATGTTAACAAATTATTTGTCGTAACTTTGCACTCCAAATCTGTTTTTAACATATGGCACTAGTGGT
GAATGTGAAACCAGTAACGTTATACGATGTCGCAGAGTATGCCGGTGTCTCTTATCAGACCGTTTCCCGC
GTGGTGAACCAGGCCAGCCACGTTTCTGCGAAAACGCGGGAAAAAGTGGAAGCGGCGATGGCGGAGCTGA
ATTACATTCCCAACCGCGTGGCACAACAACTGGCGGGCAAACAGTCGTTGCTGATTGGCGTTGCCACCTC
CAGTCTGGCCCTGCACGCGCCGTCGCAAATTGTCGCGGCGATTAAATCTCGCGCCGATCAACTGGGTGCC
AGCGTGGTGGTGTCGATGGTAGAACGAAGCGGCGTCGAAGCCTGTAAAGCGGCGGTGCACAATCTTCTCG
CGCAACGCGTCAGTGGGCTGATCATTAACTATCCGCTGGATGACCAGGATGCCATTGCTGTGGAAGCTGC
CTGCACTAATGTTCCGGCGTTATTTCTTGATGTCTCTGACCAGACACCCATCAACAGTATTATTTTCTCC
CATGAGGACGGTACGCGACTGGGCGTGGAGCATCTGGTCGCATTGGGTCACCAGCAAATCGCGCTGTTAG
CGGGCCCATTAAGTTCTGTCTCGGCGCGTCTGCGTCTGGCTGGCTGGCATAAATATCTCACTCGCAATCA
AATTCAGCCGATAGCGGAACGGGAAGGCGACTGGAGTGCCATGTCCGGTTTTCAACAAACCATGCAAATG
CTGAATGAGGGCATCGTTCCCACTGCGATGCTGGTTGCCAACGATCAGATGGCGCTGGGCGCAATGCGCG
CCATTACCGAGTCCGGGCTGCGCGTTGGTGCGGATATCTCGGTAGTGGGATACGACGATACCGAGGACAG
CTCATGTTATATCCCGCCGTTAACCACCATCAAACAGGATTTTCGCCTGCTGGGGCAAACCAGCGTGGAC
CGCTTGCTGCAACTCTCTCAGGGCCAGGCGGTGAAGGGCAATCAGCTGTTGCCCGTATCACTGGTGAAAA
GAAAAACCACCCTGGCGCCCAATACGCAAACCGCCTCTCCCCGCGCGTTGGCCGATTCATTAATGCAGCT
GGCACGACAGGTTTCCCGACTGGAAAGCGGGCAGTGAGCTTTCCTCGGTACCAAATTCCAGAAAAGAGGC
CTCCCGAAAGGGGGGCCTTTTTTCGTTTTGGTCCTACTTGTGCCTGTTCTATTTCCGAACCGACCGCTTG
TATGAATGCATCAAAATTCGTTTTCTCTACGTTGGATTCCTTGTTGCTCATATTGTGATGATAATTTCTA
CAAATATAGTCATTGGTAACTATCTATGAAACTGTTTGATACTTTTATAGTTGATTAAACTTGTTCATGG
CATTTGCCTTAATATCATCCGCTATGTCAATGTAGGGTTTCATAGCTTTGTAGTCGCTGTGTCCCGTCCA
TTTCATGACCACCTGTGCCGGGATTCCGAGAGCCAGCGCATTGCAGATGAATGTCCTTTTTCCTGCATGG
GTACTGAGCAAAGCGTATTTGGGTGTGACTTCATCAATACGTTCATTTCCCTTGTAGTAGGTTTCCCGTA
CAGGCTCGTTGATTTCTGCCAGTTCGCCCAGCTCTTTCAGGTAATCGTTCATCTTCTGGTTGCTGATGAC
GGGCAGAGCCATGTAATTCTCGAAATGGATGTCCTTGTATTTGTCCAGTATGGCTTTGCTGTATTTGTTC
AGTTCAATCGTCAGGCTGTCGGCAGTCTTGACTGTGGTTATTTCGATGTGGTCGGACTTCACATCGCTTC
TTTTCAGATTGCGAACATCCGAATACCGCAAACTCGTAAAGCAGCAGAACAGGAAAACATCACGCACACG
TTCCAGGTATTGCTTATCCTTGGGTATCTGGTAGTCTTTCAGCTTGTTCAGTTCATCCCAAGTCAGGAAG
ATTACTTTTTTCGAGGTGGTTTTCAGTTTCGGTTTGAACGTATCGTATGCAATGTTCTGATGATGTCCTT
TCTTGAAGCTCCAGCGCAGGAACCATTTGAGGAATCCCATTTGCTTGCCGATGGTGCTGTTTCTCATATC
CTTGGTGTCACGCAGGAAGTTGACGTATTCGTTCAATCCAAACTCGTTGAAATAGTTGAACGTTGCATCC
TCCTTGAACTCTTTGAGGTGGTTCCTCACTGCTGCAAATTTTTCATAGGTGGATGCCGTCCAGTTATTCT
GGTTACCGCACTCTTTTACAAACTCATCGAACACCTCCCAAAAGCTGACAGGGGCTTCTTCCGGCTGTTC
TTCACTGGTGTCTTTCATTCTCATGTTGAAAGCTTCCTTCAACTGTTGGGTCGTTGGCATGACCTCCTGC
ACCTCAAATTCCTTGAAAATATTCTGGATTTCGGCATAGTATTTCAGCAAGTCCGTATTGATTTCGGCTG
CACTTTGCTTTAGCTTGTTGGTACATCCGTTCTTTACCCGCTGCTTATCTACATCCCATTTGGCTACGTC
AATCCGGTAGCCCGTTGTAAACTCGATACGTTGGCTGGCAAAGATGACACGCATACGGATGGGTACGTTC
TCTACGATTGGCACACCGTTCTTTTTCCGGCTCTCCAATGCAAAAATGATGTTGCGCTTGATATTCATAA
TTGGGTGCGTTTGAAATTCTACACCCAAATATACACCCAATTATTGAGATAGCAAAAGACATTTAGAAAC
ATTTACTTTTACTCTATATTGTAATTTACACTTGATTATCAGTCGTTTGCAGTTTTATGATATTCTGTGA
AAGTATAAGTTCGAGAGCCTGTCTCTCCGCAAAAAACGCTGAAAATCAGCAGATTGCAAAACAAACACCC
TGTTTTACACCCAAGAATGTAAAGTCGGGTGTTTTTGTTTTATTTAAGATAATACAACCACTACATAATA
AAAGAGTAGCGATATTAAAAGAATCCGATGAGAAAAGACAAATATTTATCTATCCATTCAGTTTGATTTC
TCAGGACTTTACATCGTCCTGAAAGTATTTGTTGGTACCGAGGACGCGTAAACATTTACAGTTGCATGTG
GCCTATTGTTTTTAGCCGTTAAATATTTTATAACTATTAAATAGCGATACAAATTGTTCGAAACTAATAT
TGTTTATATCATATATTCTCGCATGTTTTAAAGCTTTATTAAATTGATTTTTTGTAAACAGTTTTTCGTA
CTCTTTGTTAACCCATTTCATTACAAAAGTTTCATATTTTTTTCTCTCTTTAAATGCCATTTTTGCTGGC
TTTCTTTTTAATACAATTAATGTGCTATCCACTTTAGGTTTTGGATGGAAATAATACCTAGGAATTTTTG
CTAATATAGAAATATCTACCTCTGCCATTAACAGCAATGCTAGTGATCTGTTTGTATCTAATAACATTTT
AGCAAAACCATATTCCACTATTAAATAACTTATTGTGGCTGAACTTTCAAAAACAATTTTTCGAATTATA
TTTGTGCTTATGTTGTAAGGTATGCTGCCAAATATTTTATATGGATTGTGGCTAGGAAATGTAAATTTCA
GTATATCATCATTTACTATTTGATAGTTAGGATAATTTAAGAGCTTATTACGAGTTACCTCACATAATTT
AGAATCAATTTCTATCGCCGTTACAAAATTACATCTCTTTACCAATCCAGCAGTAAAATGACCTTTCCCT
GCACCTATTTCAAAGATGTTATCTTTTTCATCTAAACTTATGCAATTCATTATTTTTTCTATGTGATATT
TTGAAGTAATAAAATTTTGACTATCTTTTATATTTACTTTGTTCATTATAACCTCTCCTTAATTTATTGC
ATCTCTTTTCGAATATTTATGTTTTTTGAGAAAAGAACGTACTCATGGTTCATCCCGATATGCGTATCGG
TCTGTATATCAGCAACTTTCTATGTGTTTCAACTACAATAGTCATCTATTCTCATCTTTCTGAGTCCACC
CCCTGCAAAGCCCCTCTTTACGACATAAAAATTCGGTCGGAAAAGGTATGCAAAAGATGTTTCTCTCTTT
AAGAGAAACTCTTCGGGATGCAAAAATATGAAAATAACTCCAATTCACCAAATTATATAGCGACTTTTTT
ACAAAATGCTAAAATTTGTTGATTTCCGTCAAGCAATTGTTGAGCAAAAATGTCTTTTACGATAAAATGA
TACCTCAATATCAACTGTTTAGCAAAACGATATTTCTCTTAAAGAGAGAAACACCTTTTTGTTCACCAAT
CCCCGACTTTTAATCCCGCGGCCATGATTGAAAAAGGAAGAGTATGAGTATTCAACATTTCCGTGTCGCC
CTTATTCCCTTTTTTGCGGCATTTTGCCTTCCTGTTTTTGCTCACCCAGAAACGCTGGTGAAAGTAAAAG
ATGCTGAAGATCAGTTGGGTGCACGAGTGGGTTACATCGAACTGGATCTCAACAGCGGTAAGATCCTTGA
GAGTTTTCGCCCCGAAGAACGTTTTCCAATGATGAGCACTTTTAAAGTTCTGCTATGTGGCGCGGTATTA
TCCCGTATTGACGCCGGGCAAGAGCAACTCGGTCGCCGCATACACTATTCTCAGAATGACTTGGTTGAGT
ACTCACCAGTCACAGAAAAGCATCTTACGGATGGCATGACAGTAAGAGAATTATGCAGTGCTGCCATAAC
CATGAGTGATAACACTGCGGCCAACTTACTTCTGACAACGATCGGAGGACCGAAGGAGCTAACCGCTTTT
TTGCACAACATGGGGGATCATGTAACTAGCCTTGATCGTTGGGAACCGGAGCTGAATGAAGCCATACCAA
ACGACGAGCGTGACACCACGATGCCTGTAGCAATGGCAACAACGTTGCGCAAACTATTAACTGGCGAACT
ACTTACTCTAGCTTCCCGGCAACAATTAATAGACTGGATGGAGGCGGATAAAGTTGCAGGACCACTTCTG
CGCTCGGCCCTTCCGGCTGGCTGGTTTATTGCTGATAAATCTGGAGCCGGTGAGCGTGGGTCTCGCGGTA
TCATTGCAGCACTGGGGCCAGATGGTAAGCCCTCCCGTATCGTAGTTATCTACACGACGGGGAGTCAGGC
AACTATGGATGAACGAAATAGACAGATCGCTGAGATAGGTGCCTCACTGATTAAGCATTGGTAACTGTCA
GACCAAGTTTACTCATAACGCGTCAATTCGAGGGGGATCAATTCCGTGATAGGTGGGCTGCCCTTCCTGG
TTGGCTTGGTTTCATCAGCCATCCGCTTGCCCTCATCTGTTACGCCGGCGGTAGCCGGCCAGCCTCGCAG
AGCAGGATTCCCGTTGAGCACCGCCAGGTGCGAATAAGGGACAGTGAAGAAGGAACACCCGCTCGCGGGT
GGGCCTACTTCACCTATCCTGCCCGGCTGACGCCGTTGGATACACCAAGGAAAGTCTACACGAACCCTTT
GGCAAAATCCTGTATATCGTGCGAAAAAGGATGGATATACCGAAAAAATCGCTATAATGACCCCGAAGCA
GGGTTATGCAGCGGAAAACGGAATTGATCCGGCCACGATGCGTCCGGCGTAGAGGATCTGAAGATCAGCA
GTTCAACCTGTTGATAGTACGTACTAAGCTCTCATGTTTCACGTACTAAGCTCTCATGTTTAACGTACTA
AGCTCTCATGTTTAACGAACTAAACCCTCATGGCTAACGTACTAAGCTCTCATGGCTAACGTACTAAGCT
CTCATGTTTCACGTACTAAGCTCTCATGTTTGAACAATAAAATTAATATAAATCAGCAACTTAAATAGCC
TCTAAGGTTTTAAGTTTTATAAGAAAAAAAAGAATATATAAGGCTTTTAAAGCTTTTAAGGTTTAACGGT
TGTGGACAACAAGCCAGGGATGTAACGCACTGAGAAGCCCTTAGAGCCTCTCAAAGCAATTTTGAGTGAC
ACAGGAACACTTAACGGCTGACATGGGAATTCCCCTCCACCGCGGTGGTACAAAGAAAATTCGACAAACT
GTTATTTTTCTATCTATTTATTTGAATTGTGAGCGGATAACAATTACCTTTGTCGGCAATTGTGAGCGGA
TAACAATTAAATAAAGATATTCTCGTCAAACAAATATAAATAATATAAACGGCGCGCCATGGCCCCAAAG
AAGAAACGGAAGGTTATGCAAATAAACAACCTCAAGATCATATATATGAAGTTCACAGATTTCACCGGCC
TGTATAGCTTGTCCAAGACTCTCAGGTTCGAGTTGAAGCCGATCGGGAAGACACTCGAAAACATAAAAAA
GGCGGGACTTTTGGAGCAAGATCAGCATAGGGCGGACTCCTACAAGAAGGTGAAGAAAATCATTGATGAA
TATCACAAGGCTTTTATAGAAAAGTCGCTTTCTAATTTCGAACTCAAATACCAATCGGAAGACAAGCTCG
ACTCGTTGGAAGAATATCTGATGTACTACTCGATGAAGAGAATTGAAAAGACCGAAAAAGATAAGTTCGC
CAAAATCCAGGACAACCTCAGAAAACAGATCGCGGACCACCTTAAAGGCGATGAGTCTTACAAAACAATA
TTTTCCAAGGATTTGATCAGGAAGAATTTGCCGGACTTCGTCAAGAGCGACGAGGAACGGACTTTGATTA
AGGAGTTTAAGGACTTCACCACGTACTTTAAAGGGTTCTACGAAAATAGAGAGAATATGTACAGCGCGGA
GGATAAAAGCACCGCCATCTCCCATAGAATCATCCACGAGAATCTCCCTAAGTTTGTGGATAACATAAAC
GCGTTCTCCAAAATAATCCTCATCCCAGAGCTGCGGGAGAAGCTCAATCAGATATACCAGGACTTCGAAG
AGTACCTGAACGTGGAGTCAATTGATGAAATATTCCATCTTGACTACTTCAGCATGGTTATGACACAAAA
GCAGATCGAAGTCTATAACGCCATTATTGGCGGGAAGTCTACCAACGACAAGAAGATACAGGGGCTTAAT
GAGTATATTAATCTGTATAACCAAAAGCACAAAGATTGCAAGTTGCCAAAGCTGAAACTGTTGTTCAAGC
AGATTCTTAGCGACCGGATAGCGATCTCTTGGCTCCCGGATAACTTCAAGGATGATCAGGAGGCGCTTGA
CTCAATAGATACATGCTACAAGAATCTCCTGAATGACGGGAACGTGCTTGGGGAAGGAAATCTGAAGCTG
CTGCTCGAGAACATAGATACATACAATCTGAAGGGAATTTTTATTAGAAATGATCTCCAACTGACAGATA
TTTCACAGAAGATGTACGCTTCTTGGAATGTCATTCAAGATGCAGTTATTCTTGATTTGAAAAAGCAGGT
TTCCCGCAAGAAGAAGGAGAGCGCGGAAGATTACAACGATAGACTGAAGAAGCTCTATACGAGCCAGGAG
AGCTTTTCGATACAGTACCTCAACGACTGCTTGAGGGCGTACGGGAAAACAGAAAACATTCAAGATTACT
TTGCGAAACTGGGGGCGGTCAACAACGAGCACGAGCAGACGATCAACTTGTTTGCACAAGTTAGGAACGC
CTATACTTCCGTTCAAGCCATCCTCACAACACCGTACCCTGAGAATGCCAACTTGGCTCAGGACAAAGAG
ACCGTCGCACTTATCAAGAACCTCCTTGATTCACTGAAGCGCCTTCAAAGGTTTATCAAACCTCTCCTCG
GCAAGGGCGATGAGAGCGACAAGGACGAGCGCTTCTACGGAGACTTCACTCCCCTTTGGGAAACGCTCAA
CCAAATAACCCCATTGTATAATATGGTGAGAAACTACATGACAAGGAAACCTTATTCGCAGGAGAAAATA
AAGCTCAATTTTGAAAACTCTACCTTGCTTGGGGGATGGGATCTGAACAAAGAGCACGATAATACTGCAA
TCATACTTCGCAAGAATGGTCTTTACTACCTGGCTATCATGAAAAAAAGCGCCAACAAGATCTTCGATAA
GGACAAATTGGACAACTCTGGCGACTGTTACGAAAAAATGGTGTATAAACTGCTCCCAGGCGCCAACAAA
ATGCTTCCCAAGGTTTTCTTTTCCAAGTCGCGCATCGACGAGTTCAAACCTTCTGAGAACATAATCGAGA
ACTACAAGAAGGGAACTCACAAAAAAGGGGCCAACTTCAATCTCGCAGATTGCCACAACTTGATCGATTT
CTTTAAATCCTCTATATCGAAGCATGAAGACTGGTCCAAGTTCAACTTTCATTTCAGCGACACCTCATCT
TATGAGGACCTTTCAGACTTCTACAGAGAGGTGGAGCAACAAGGGTACTCAATCTCATTTTGCGATGTCA
GCGTGGAGTACATTAACAAGATGGTTGAGAAGGGGGACCTTTACCTCTTCCAAATCTACAATAAGGATTT
CTCGGAATTCAGCAAGGGCACGCCTAATATGCACACGCTCTATTGGAACAGCCTCTTCTCGAAAGAGAAC
CTGAATAATATAATATACAAACTCAATGGCCAAGCTGAGATTTTCTTCAGGAAGAAGTCACTCAATTACA
AGCGGCCGACACACCCGGCGCATCAAGCTATTAAGAACAAGAACAAGTGTAATGAGAAAAAAGAATCCAT
CTTCGATTATGACCTCGTCAAGGATAAGCGCTACACCGTTGATAAATTTCAGTTTCACGTTCCAATTACC
ATGAACTTTAAGTCTACAGGAAATACCAATATAAACCAACAGGTCATTGACTATCTTCGCACGGAGGACG
ATACGCACATCATCGGAATCGCTCGGGGGGAGCGGCACCTGCTTTATTTGGTGGTTATCGACTCCCATGG
GAAAATCGTGGAACAGTTCACCCTCAATGAGATTGTGAACGAGTACGGCGGAAACATTTATAGAACGAAT
TACCACGACTTGCTGGACACGAGAGAGCAAAACAGGGAGAAAGCGAGGGAGTCATGGCAGACAATCGAGA
ACATAAAAGAATTGAAAGAGGGCTATATCTCTCAAGTGATTCATAAAATAACGGATCTCATGCAAAAGTA
CCATGCAGTCGTCGTGCTCGAGGATCTCAACATGGGATTCATGAGGGGAAGGCAGAAGGTGGAGAAGCAG
GTCTATCAAAAATTTGAAGAAATGCTGATCAATAAACTTAATTATCTGGTCAACAAAAAGGCTGATCAGA
ATAGCGCTGGAGGGCTGTTGCACGCCTACCAGCTGACATCAAAGTTCGAGTCCTTCCAGAAACTTGGCAA
GCAGTCTGGTTTTCTTTTTTACATTCCAGCCTGGAATACCTCCAAAATTGATCCTGTCACCGGATTTGTG
AACTTGTTTGACACCAGGTACGAGAGCATAGACAAGGCGAAGGCATTCTTTGGAAAGTTCGATTCCATAA
GGTATAATGCGGACAAAGACTGGTTCGAGTTTGCGTTCGACTATAACAACTTCACAACTAAAGCAGAGGG
GACTAGAACAAATTGGACGATCTGTACATACGGTTCAAGGATCAGGACCTTCAGGAATCAAGCGAAGAAT
TCTCAATGGGACAACGAGGAGATCGATCTGACAAAAGCCTACAAGGCTTTTTTCGCCAAACATGGAATCA
ATATCTATGATAATATCAAGGAGGCCATAGCCATGGAAACTGAGAAAAGCTTCTTTGAGGACCTGCTTCA
TCTGCTTAAATTGACTCTGCAGATGCGGAACTCCATTACCGGCACAACCACTGATTATCTCATTTCGCCA
GTCCATGACTCTAAAGGAAACTTCTACGATAGCAGGATCTGTGATAATAGCCTTCCTGCCAACGCGGACG
CGAACGGCGCGTATAATATTGCCCGCAAAGGATTGATGCTCATACAGCAAATCAAGGATTCGACGAGCTC
GAACCGCTTTAAGTTCTCACCTATTACGAATAAAGATTGGCTCATTTTTGCACAAGAGAAGCCGTACTTG
AATGACGACTACAAAGACCATGACGGTGATTATAAAGATCATGACATCGATTACAAGGATGACGATGACA
AGTAAGCGGCCGCATTAATGCGGCTGCAATTTTTTTGGGCGGGGCCGCCCAAAAAAATCCTAGCACCCTG
CAGCAGTACTGCTTGACCATAAGAACAAAAAAACTTCCCTTAAGGATAAAGTTTGGAAGATAAAGCTAAA
AGTTCTTATCTTTGCAGTGCTAGCGAATTCGAGCTCGGTACCAAGACGTCAACTCGACCTCCGAGACGGA
AAGTGAAACGTGATTTCATGCGTCATTTTGAACATTTTGTAAATCTTATTTAATAATGTGTGCGGCAATT
CACATTTAATTTATGAATGTTTTCTTAACATCGCGGCAACTCAAGAAACGGCAGGTTCGGATCTTAGCTA
CTAGAGAAAGAGGAGAAATACTAGATGCGTAAAGGCGAAGAGCTGTTCACTGGTGTCGTCCCTATTCTGG
TGGAACTGGATGGTGATGTCAACGGTCATAAGTTTTCCGTGCGTGGCGAGGGTGAAGGTGACGCAACTAA
TGGTAAACTGACGCTGAAGTTCATCTGTACTACTGGTAAACTGCCGGTTCCTTGGCCGACTCTGGTAACG
ACGCTGACTTATGGTGTTCAGTGCTTTGCTCGTTATCCGGACCATATGAAGCAGCATGACTTCTTCAAGT
CCGCCATGCCGGAAGGCTATGTGCAGGAACGCACGATTTCCTTTAAGGATGACGGCACGTACAAAACGCG
TGCGGAAGTGAAATTTGAAGGCGATACCCTGGTAAACCGCATTGAGCTGAAAGGCATTGACTTTAAAGAG
GACGGCAATATCCTGGGCCATAAGCTGGAATACAATTTTAACAGCCACAATGTTTACATCACCGCCGATA
AACAAAAAAATGGCATTAAAGCGAATTTTAAAATTCGCCACAACGTGGAGGATGGCAGCGTGCAGCTGGC
TGATCACTACCAGCAAAACACTCCAATCGGTGATGGTCCTGTTCTGCTGCCAGACAATCACTATCTGAGC
ACGCAAAGCGTTCTGTCTAAAGATCCGAACGAGAAACGCGATCATATGGTTCTGCTGGAGTTCGTAACCG
CAGCGGGCATCACGCATGGTATGGATGAACTGTA
Features (pLannotate 1.2.2; 13 found; start..end, strand, type, name):
     16..87      +  terminator     rrnB T1 terminator: transcription terminator T1 from the E. coli rrnB gene
    103..130     +  terminator     T7Te terminator: phage T7 early transcription terminator
    775..1857    +  CDS            lacI: lac repressor; lacI; The lac repressor binds to the lac operator to inhibit transcription in E. coli. This inhibition can be relieved by adding lactose or isopropyl-β-D-thiogalactopyranoside (IPTG).
   3798..4526    -  CDS            ermC': ERM_BACIU - Experimental evidence at protein level: Swiss-Prot protein existence level 1. This protein produces a dimethylation of the adenine residue at position 2085 in 23S rRNA, resulting in reduced affinity between ribosomes and macrolide-lincosamide-streptogramin B antibiotics. From Bacillus subtilis.
   5014..5874    +  CDS            AmpR: β-lactamase; bla; confers resistance to ampicillin, carbenicillin, and related antibiotics
   5927..5972    -  CDS            traJ (fragment): oriT-recognizing protein; traJ
   6005..6114    -  oriT           oriT: incP origin of transfer
   6285..6673    +  rep_origin     R6K γ ori: γ replication origin from E. coli plasmid R6K; requires the R6K initiator protein pi for replication
   6744..6765    +  protein_bind   lac operator (fragment): The lac repressor binds to the lac operator to inhibit transcription in E. coli. This inhibition can be relieved by adding lactose or isopropyl-β-D-thiogalactopyranoside (IPTG). lac repressor encoded by lacI
   6778..6798    +  protein_bind   lac operator (fragment): The lac repressor binds to the lac operator to inhibit transcription in E. coli. This inhibition can be relieved by adding lactose or isopropyl-β-D-thiogalactopyranoside (IPTG). lac repressor encoded by lacI
  10647..10712   +  CDS            3xFLAG: three tandem FLAG® epitope tags, followed by an enterokinase cleavage site
  10875..10892   +  misc_feature   MCS (fragment): pUC18/19 multiple cloning site
  11085..4       +  CDS            superfolder GFP (across the origin): GFP variant that folds robustly even when fused to poorly folded proteins (Pédelacq et al., 2006)
