[The description below was written by a language model from this plasmid's Addgene catalogue record and pLannotate feature annotations shown in this document.]
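Description:
AWP-031 is a bacterial expression plasmid built on the pNBU2 backbone and derived from pMM704, designed to deliver a CRISPR interference system into Bacteroides. It replicates in E. coli from the R6K γ origin, which depends on the pi initiator protein and therefore requires a pir-expressing host. It is maintained there at low copy under ampicillin selection (AmpR). An incP oriT, flanked by a traJ fragment, allows conjugative mobilisation into the recipient, where an erm-type rRNA methylase gene provides erythromycin resistance. pNBU2 vectors are generally used as integrating vectors in Bacteroides, although no integrase or attachment site is annotated in the feature table.

The main payload is a catalytically inactive Cas12a (dPb2Cas12a) from Segatella bryantii. It carries a D875A substitution that abolishes target nuclease activity, and it is fused at its C terminus to a 3xFLAG tag for detection. The Cas12a coding sequence itself is not annotated, but it fits the gap between the promoter region and the tag. Expression is driven by a PcfxA-based promoter containing two lac operator fragments, and a plasmid-borne lacI supplies the repressor, so transcription is induced with IPTG. Downstream lies a cassette for constitutive CRISPR array expression, currently occupied by a superfolder GFP placeholder followed by the rrnB T1 and T7Te terminators. Arrays assembled by the CRATES method replace the GFP, which presumably aids identification of successful clones. The promoter driving this cassette is not named in the record.

The associated work used CRISPR-based screening of small RNAs that affect bile susceptibility in Bacteroides thetaiotaomicron. The sequenced record (11,794 nt) is longer than the catalogued total size of 10,678 bp.
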