Addgene plasmid #213967: AWP-031
Purpose: Expresses dPb2Cas12a under an IPTG-inducible promoter and contains a cassette for constitutive CRISPR array expression.
Depositing lab: Alexander Westermann. Depositing organization: Universitaetsklinikum Wuerzburg, Institut fuer Molekulare Infektionsbiologie (IMIB). Publication: CRISPR-based screening of small RNA modulators of bile susceptibility in Bacteroides thetaiotaomicron. Prezza G, Liao C, Reichardt S, Beisel CL, Westermann AJ. Proc Natl Acad Sci U S A. 2024 Feb 6;121(6):e2311323121. doi: 10.1073/pnas.2311323121. Epub 2024 Jan 31. PubMed 38294941.
Backbone
  Vector backbone: pNBU2
  Backbone size w/o insert (bp): 6814
  Total vector size (bp): 10678
  Modifications to backbone: Cassette for constitutive expression of Cas12a arrays. Arrays can be cloned with the CRATES method (PMID: 31270316) and replace the GFP cassette.
  Vector type: Bacterial Expression
Growth in bacteria
  Bacterial resistance: Ampicillin, 100 μg/mL
  Growth temperature: 37°C
  Growth strain: Pir1
  Growth instructions: Erythromycin resistance in Bacteroides.
  Copy number: Low Copy
Gene/Insert
  Gene/Insert name: Cas12a
  Species: Synthetic; Segatella bryantii
  Insert size (bp): 3798
  Mutation: D875A to inactivate target nuclease activity
  Entrez Gene: cas12a (a.k.a. L6471_RS03565, L6471_03570)
  Promoter: PcfxA, IPTG inducible
  Tag / fusion protein: 3XFLAG (C terminal on insert)
  Cloning method: Restriction Enzyme; 5′ cloning site AscI (not destroyed); 3′ cloning site NotI (not destroyed)
  Sequencing primers: 5′ gcttgccctcatctgttacg; 3′ caagatccttaatcatcatc
Terms and licenses: Academic/Nonprofit Terms; Industry Terms: Not Available to Industry
Depositor comments: Derived from pMM704 (Addgene #68891).
How to cite: AWP-031 was a gift from Alexander Westermann (Addgene plasmid # 213967 ; http://n2t.net/addgene:213967 ; RRID:Addgene_213967)
